>Addgene plasmid #54558 | mGeos2-VESS-C1 | depositor partial sequence | sequence record 84955 | insert sequence
CAACGGGACTTTCCAAAATGTCGTAACAACTCCGCCCCATTGACGCAAATGGGCGGTAGGCGTGTACGGT
GGGAGGTCTATATAAGCAGAGCTGGTTTAGTGAACCGTCAGATCCGCTAGCGCTACCGGTCGCCACCATG
AGTGCGATTAAGCCAGACATGAAGATCAAACTCCGTATGGAAGGCAACGTAAACGGGCACCACTTTGTGA
TCGACGGAGATGGTACAGGCAAGCCTTTTGAGGGAAAACAGAGTATGGATCTTGAAGTCAAAGAGGGCGG
ACCTCTGCCTTTTGCCTTTGATATCCTGACCACTGCATTCTCCTACGGCAACAGGGTATTCGCCAAATAT
CCAGACAACATACAAGACTATTTTAAGCAGTCGTTTCCTAAGGGGTATTCGTGGGAACGAAGCTTGACTT
TCGAAGACGGGGGCATTTGCAACGCCAGAAACGACATAACAATGGAAGGGGACACTTTCTATAATAAAGT
TCGATTTTATGGTACCAACTTTCCCGCCAATGGTCCAGTTATGCAGAAGAAGACGCTGAAATGGGAGCCC
TCCACTGAGAAAATGTATGTGCGTGATGGAGTGCTGACGGGTGATGTAGAGATGGCTTTGTTGCTTGAAG
GAAATGCCCATTACCGATGTGACTCCAGAACTACTTACAAAGCTAAGGAGAAGGGTGTCAAGTTACCAGG
CGCCCACTTTGTGGACCACTGCATTGAGATTTTAAGCCATGACAAAGATTACAACAAGGTTAAGCTGTAT
GAGCATGCTGTTGCTCATTCTGGATTGCCTGACAATGCCAGACGATCCGGACTCAGATCTCGAGCTCAAG
CTTCGAATTCTGCAGTCGACGGTACCGCGGGCCCGGGATCCACCGGATCTAGATAACTGATCATAATCAG
CCATACCACATTTGTAGAGGTTTTACTTGCTTTAAAAAACCTCCCACACCTCCCCCTGAACCTGAAACAT
AAAATGAATGCAAT
