>Addgene plasmid #54558 | mGeos2-VESS-C1 | addgene partial sequence | sequence record 91814 | CMV-F 5'-CGCAAATGGGCGGTAGGCGTG-3'
GCAGAGCTGGTTTAGTGAACCGTCAGATCCGCTAGCGCTACCGGTCGCCACCATGAGTGCGATTAAGCCA
GACATGAAGATCAAACTCCGTATGGAAGGCAACGTAAACGGGCACCACTTTGTGATCGACGGAGATGGTA
CAGGCAAGCCTTTTGAGGGAAAACAGAGTATGGATCTTGAAGTCAAAGAGGGCGGACCTCTGCCTTTTGC
CTTTGATATCCTGACCACTGCATTCTCCTACGGCAACAGGGTATTCGCCAAATATCCAGACAACATACAA
GACTATTTTAAGCAGTCGTTTCCTAAGGGGTATTCGTGGGAACGAAGCTTGACTTTCGAAGACGGGGGCA
TTTGCAACGCCAGAAACGACATAACAATGGAAGGGGACACTTTCTATAATAAAGTTCGATTTTATGGTAC
CAACTTTCCCGCCAATGGTCCAGTTATGCAGAAGAAGACGCTGAAATGGGAGCCCTCCACTGAGAAAATG
TATGTGCGTGATGGAGTGCTGACGGGTGATGTAGAGATGGCTTTGTTGCTTGAAGGAAATGCCCATTACC
GATGTGACTCCAGAACTACTTACAAAGCTAAGGAGAAGGGTGTCAAGTTACCAGGCGCCCACTTTGTGGA
CCACTGCATTGAGATTTTAAGCCATGACAAAGATTACAACAAGGTTAAGCTGTATGAGCATGCTGTTGCT
CATTCTGGATTGCCTGACAATGCCAGACGATCCGGACTCAGATCTCGAGCTCAAGCTTCGAATTCTGCAG
TCGACGGTACCGCGGGCCCGGGATCCACCGGATCTAGATAACTGATCATAATCAGCCATACCACATTTGT
AGAGGTT
