[The description below was written by a language model from this plasmid's Addgene catalogue record.]
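Description:
mGeos2-VESS-C1 is an empty mammalian expression backbone of about 4.75 kb, designed as a C1-style cloning vector for building fluorescent protein fusions. It carries the mGeos2-VESS fluorescent protein coding sequence on the backbone and no gene of interest. In the C1 arrangement the fluorescent protein sits upstream of the cloning site, so an inserted open reading frame is expressed with mGeos2-VESS fused to its N terminus. The plasmid is maintained at high copy in standard E. coli cloning strains under kanamycin selection. A neomycin resistance marker allows G418 selection of transfected mammalian cells, for example when making stable lines.

The record lists two excitation/emission pairs, 503/514 nm and 569/581 nm. This suggests a protein with a green state and a red state, as seen in the photoconvertible Eos family from which it appears to derive. The depositor comment defines mEos3.2 as mEos2 carrying three point substitutions. That comment does not state the mutations that define mGeos2-VESS, so the exact sequence relationship of this variant to mEos2 or mEos3.2 cannot be determined from the record.

No feature table is provided, and the promoter driving the fusion, the polyadenylation signal, the origins of replication and the composition of the multiple cloning site are not stated. The typical use supported by the record is cloning a protein of interest in frame downstream of mGeos2-VESS to image its localization in mammalian cells. The vector on its own would express the untagged fluorescent protein.
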