Addgene plasmid #54558: mGeos2-VESS-C1
Purpose: (Empty Backbone) Localization: C1 Cloning Vector, Excitation: 503 / 569, Emission: 514 / 581
Depositing lab: Michael Davidson. Depositing organization: Florida State University, Tallahassee.
Backbone
  Vector backbone: mGeos2-VESS-C1
  Backbone size (bp): 4750
  Vector type: Mammalian Expression
  Selectable markers: Neomycin (select with G418)
  Tag / fusion protein: mGeos2-VESS (N terminal on backbone)
Growth in bacteria
  Bacterial resistance: Kanamycin, 50 μg/mL
  Growth temperature: 37°C
  Growth strain: DH5alpha
  Copy number: High Copy
Gene/Insert
  Gene/Insert name: None
  Tag / fusion protein: mGeos2-VESS (N terminal on backbone)
Terms and licenses: Academic/Nonprofit Terms; Industry Terms
Depositor comments: mEos3.2 = mEos2 + I102N/H158E/Y189A. Excitation = 503 / 569; Emission = 514 / 581
How to cite: mGeos2-VESS-C1 was a gift from Michael Davidson (Addgene plasmid # 54558 ; http://n2t.net/addgene:54558 ; RRID:Addgene_54558)
